>Addgene plasmid #24049 | HIR WT | addgene full sequence | sequence record 138522 | Addgene NGS result
CATTAATGAATCGGCCAACGCGCGGGGAGAGGCGGTTTGCGTATTGGGCGCTCTTCCGCTTCCTCGCTCA
CTGACTCGCTGCGCTCGGTCGTTCGGCTGCGGCGAGCGGTATCAGCTCACTCAAAGGCGGTAATACGGTT
ATCCACAGAATCAGGGGATAACGCAGGAAAGAACATGTGAGCAAAAGGCCAGCAAAAGGCCAGGAACCGT
AAAAAGGCCGCGTTGCTGGCGTTTTTCCATAGGCTCCGCCCCCCTGACGAGCATCACAAAAATCGACGCT
CAAGTCAGAGGTGGCGAAACCCGACAGGACTATAAAGATACCAGGCGTTTCCCCCTGGAAGCTCCCTCGT
GCGCTCTCCTGTTCCGACCCTGCCGCTTACCGGATACCTGTCCGCCTTTCTCCCTTCGGGAAGCGTGGCG
CTTTCTCATAGCTCACGCTGTAGGTATCTCAGTTCGGTGTAGGTCGTTCGCTCCAAGCTGGGCTGTGTGC
ACGAACCCCCCGTTCAGCCCGACCGCTGCGCCTTATCCGGTAACTATCGTCTTGAGTCCAACCCGGTAAG
ACACGACTTATCGCCACTGGCAGCAGCCACTGGTAACAGGATTAGCAGAGCGAGGTATGTAGGCGGTGCT
ACAGAGTTCTTGAAGTGGTGGCCTAACTACGGCTACACTAGAAGAACAGTATTTGGTATCTGCGCTCTGC
TGAAGCCAGTTACCTTCGGAAAAAGAGTTGGTAGCTCTTGATCCGGCAAACAAACCACCGCTGGTAGCGG
TGGTTTTTTTGTTTGCAAGCAGCAGATTACGCGCAGAAAAAAAGGATCTCAAGAAGATCCTTTGATCTTT
TCTACGGGGTCTGACGCTCAGTGGAACGAAAACTCACGTTAAGGGATTTTGGTCATGAGATTATCAAAAA
GGATCTTCACCTAGATCCTTTTAAATTAAAAATGAAGTTTTAAATCAATCTAAAGTATATATGAGTAAAC
TTGGTCTGACAGTTACCAATGCTTAATCAGTGAGGCACCTATCTCAGCGATCTGTCTATTTCGTTCATCC
ATAGTTGCCTGACTCCCCGTCGTGTAGATAACTACGATACGGGAGGGCTTACCATCTGGCCCCAGTGCTG
CAATGATACCGCGAGACCCACGCTCACCGGCTCCAGATTTATCAGCAATAAACCAGCCAGCCGGAAGGGC
CGAGCGCAGAAGTGGTCCTGCAACTTTATCCGCCTCCATCCAGTCTATTAATTGTTGCCGGGAAGCTAGA
GTAAGTAGTTCGCCAGTTAATAGTTTGCGCAACGTTGTTGCCATTGCTACAGGCATCGTGGTGTCACGCT
CGTCGTTTGGTATGGCTTCATTCAGCTCCGGTTCCCAACGATCAAGGCGAGTTACATGATCCCCCATGTT
GTGCAAAAAAGCGGTTAGCTCCTTCGGTCCTCCGATCGTTGTCAGAAGTAAGTTGGCCGCAGTGTTATCA
CTCATGGTTATGGCAGCACTGCATAATTCTCTTACTGTCATGCCATCCGTAAGATGCTTTTCTGTGACTG
GTGAGTACTCAACCAAGTCATTCTGAGAATAGTGTATGCGGCGACCGAGTTGCTCTTGCCCGGCGTCAAT
ACGGGATAATACCGCGCCACATAGCAGAACTTTAAAAGTGCTCATCATTGGAAAACGTTCTTCGGGGCGA
AAACTCTCAAGGATCTTACCGCTGTTGAGATCCAGTTCGATGTAACCCACTCGTGCACCCAACTGATCTT
CAGCATCTTTTACTTTCACCAGCGTTTCTGGGTGAGCAAAAACAGGAAGGCAAAATGCCGCAAAAAAGGG
AATAAGGGCGACACGGAAATGTTGAATACTCATACTCTTCCTTTTTCAATATTATTGAAGCATTTATCAG
GGTTATTGTCTCATGAGCGGATACATATTTGAATGTATTTAGAAAAATAAACAAATAGGGGTTCCGCGCA
CATTTCCCCGAAAAGTGCCACCTGACGTCTAAGAAACCATTATTATCATGACATTAACCTATAAAAATAG
GCGTATCACGAGGCCCTTTCGTCTCGCGCGTTTCGGTGATGACGGTGAAAACCTCTGACACATGCAGCTC
CCGGAGACGGTCACAGCTTGTCTGTAAGCGGATGCCGGGAGCAGACAAGCCCGTCAGGGCGCGTCAGCGG
GTGTTGGCGGGTGTCGGGGCTGGCTTAACTATGCGGCATCAGAGCAGATTGTACTGAGAGTGCACCATAT
GCGGTGTGAAATACCGCACAGATGCGTAAGGAGAAAATACCGCATCAGGCGCCATTCGCCATTCAGGCTG
CGCAACTGTTGGGAAGGGCGATCGGTGCGGGCCTCTTCGCTATTACGCCAGCGATGTACGGGCCAGATAT
ACGCGTTGACATTGATTATTGACTAGTTATTAATAGTAATCAATTACGGGGTCATTAGTTCATAGCCCAT
ATATGGAGTTCCGCGTTACATAACTTACGGTAAATGGCCCGCCTGGCTGACCGCCCAACGACCCCCGCCC
ATTGACGTCAATAATGACGTATGTTCCCATAGTAACGCCAATAGGGACTTTCCATTGACGTCAATGGGTG
GAGTATTTACGGTAAACTGCCCACTTGGCAGTACATCAAGTGTATCATATGCCAAGTACGCCCCCTATTG
ACGTCAATGACGGTAAATGGCCCGCCTGGCATTATGCCCAGTACATGACCTTATGGGACTTTCCTACTTG
GCAGTACATCTACGTATTAGTCATCGCTATTACCATGGTGATGCGGTTTTGGCAGTACATCAATGGGCGT
GGATAGCGGTTTGACTCACGGGGATTTCCAAGTCTCCACCCCATTGACGTCAATGGGAGTTTGTTTTGGC
ACCAAAATCAACGGGACTTTCCAAAATGTCGTAACAACTCCGCCCCATTGACGCAAATGGGCGGTAGGCG
TGTACGGTGGGAGGTCTATATAAGCAGAGCTCTCTGGCTAACTAGAGAACCCACTGCTTACTGGCTTATC
GAAATTAATACGACTCACTATAGGGAGACCCAAGCTTCCTTAAGGACATGGGCACCGGGGGCCGGCGGGG
GGCGGCGGCCGCGCCGCTGCTGGTGGCGGTGGCCGCGCTGCTACTGGGCGCCGCGGGCCACCTGTACCCC
GGAGAGGTGTGTCCCGGCATGGATATCCGGAACAACCTCACTAGGTTGCATGAGCTGGAGAATTGCTCTG
TCATCGAAGGACACTTGCAGATACTCTTGATGTTCAAAACGAGGCCCGAAGATTTCCGAGACCTCAGTTT
CCCCAAACTCATCATGATCACTGATTACTTGCTGCTCTTCCGGGTCTATGGGCTCGAGAGCCTGAAGGAC
CTGTTCCCCAACCTCACGGTCATCCGGGGATCACGACTGTTCTTTAACTACGCGCTGGTCATCTTCGAGA
TGGTTCACCTCAAGGAACTCGGCCTCTACAACCTGATGAACATCACCCGGGGTTCTGTCCGCATCGAGAA
GAACAATGAGCTCTGTTACTTGGCCACTATCGACTGGTCCCGTATCCTGGATTCCGTGGAGGATAATTAC
ATCGTGTTGAACAAAGATGACAACGAGGAGTGTGGAGACATCTGTCCGGGTACCGCGAAGGGCAAGACCA
ACTGCCCCGCCACCGTCATCAACGGGCAGTTTGTCGAACGATGTTGGACTCATAGTCACTGCCAGAAAGT
TTGCCCGACCATCTGTAAGTCACACGGCTGCACCGCCGAAGGCCTCTGTTGCCACAGCGAGTGCCTGGGC
AACTGTTCTCAGCCCGACGACCCCACCAAGTGCGTGGCCTGCCGCAACTTCTACCTGGACGGCAGGTGTG
TGGAGACCTGCCCGCCCCCGTACTACCACTTCCAGGACTGGCGCTGTGTGAACTTCAGCTTCTGCCAGGA
CCTGCACCACAAATGCAAGAACTCGCGGAGGCAGGGCTGCCACCAGTACGTCATTCACAACAACAAGTGC
ATCCCTGAGTGTCCCTCCGGGTACACGATGAATTCCAGCAACTTGCTGTGCACCCCATGCCTGGGTCCCT
GTCCCAAGGTGTGCCACCTCCTAGAAGGCGAGAAGACCATCGACTCGGTGACGTCTGCCCAGGAGCTCCG
AGGATGCACCGTCATCAACGGGAGTCTGATCATCAACATTCGAGGAGGCAACAATCTGGCAGCTGAGCTA
GAAGCCAACCTCGGCCTCATTGAAGAAATTTCAGGGTATCTAAAAATCCGCCGATCCTACGCTCTGGTGT
CACTTTCCTTCTTCCGGAAGTTACGTCTGATTCGAGGAGAGACCTTGGAAATTGGGAACTACTCCTTCTA
TGCCTTGGACAACCAGAACCTAAGGCAGCTCTGGGACTGGAGCAAACACAACCTCACCATCACTCAGGGG
AAACTCTTCTTCCACTATAACCCCAAACTCTGCTTGTCAGAAATCCACAAGATGGAAGAAGTTTCAGGAA
CCAAGGGGCGCCAGGAGAGAAACGACATTGCCCTGAAGACCAATGGGGACCAGGCATCCTGTGAAAATGA
GTTACTTAAATTTTCTTACATTCGGACATCTTTTGACAAGATCTTGCTGAGATGGGAGCCGTACTGGCCC
CCCGACTTCCGAGACCTCTTGGGGTTCATGCTGTTCTACAAAGAGGCCCCTTATCAGAATGTGACGGAGT
TCGACGGGCAGGATGCGTGTGGTTCCAACAGTTGGACGGTGGTAGACATTGACCCACCCCTGAGGTCCAA
CGACCCCAAATCACAGAACCACCCAGGGTGGCTGATGCGGGGTCTCAAGCCCTGGACCCAGTATGCCATC
TTTGTGAAGACCCTGGTCACCTTTTCGGATGAACGCCGGACCTATGGGGCCAAGAGTGACATCATTTATG
TCCAGACAGATGCCACCAACCCCTCTGTGCCCCTGGATCCAATCTCAGTGTCTAACTCATCATCCCAGAT
TATTCTGAAGTGGAAACCACCCTCCGACCCCAATGGCAACATCACCCACTACCTGGTTTTCTGGGAGAGG
CAGGCGGAAGACAGTGAGCTGTTCGAGCTGGATTATTGCCTCAAAGGGCTGAAGCTGCCCTCGAGGACCT
GGTCTCCACCATTCGAGTCTGAAGATTCTCAGAAGCACAACCAGAGTGAGTATGAGGATTCGGCCGGCGA
ATGCTGCTCCTGTCCAAAGACAGACTCTCAGATCCTGAAGGAGCTGGAGGAGTCCTCGTTTAGGAAGACG
TTTGAGGATTACCTGCACAACGTGGTTTTCGTCCCCAGAAAAACCTCTTCAGGCACTGGTGCCGAGGACC
CTAGGCCATCTCGGAAACGCAGGTCCCTTGGCGATGTTGGGAATGTGACGGTGGCCGTGCCCACGGTGGC
AGCTTTCCCCAACACTTCCTCGACCAGCGTGCCCACGAGTCCGGAGGAGCACAGGCCTTTTGAGAAGGTG
GTGAACAAGGAGTCGCTGGTCATCTCCGGCTTGCGACACTTCACGGGCTATCGCATCGAGCTGCAGGCTT
GCAACCAGGACACCCCTGAGGAACGGTGCAGTGTGGCAGCCTACGTCAGTGCGAGGACCATGCCTGAAGC
CAAGGCTGATGACATTGTTGGCCCTGTGACGCATGAAATCTTTGAGAACAACGTCGTCCACTTGATGTGG
CAGGAGCCGAAGGAGCCCAATGGTCTGATCGTGCTGTATGAAGTGAGTTATCGGCGATATGGTGATGAGG
AGCTGCATCTCTGCGTCTCCCGCAAGCACTTCGCTCTGGAACGGGGCTGCAGGCTGCGTGGGCTGTCACC
GGGGAACTACAGCGTGCGAATCCGGGCCACCTCCCTTGCGGGCAACGGCTCTTGGACGGAACCCACCTAT
TTCTACGTGACAGACTATTTAGACGTCCCGTCAAATATTGCAAAAATTATCATCGGCCCCCTCATCTTTG
TCTTTCTCTTCAGTGTTGTGATTGGAAGTATTTATCTATTCCTGAGAAAGAGGCAGCCAGATGGGCCGCT
GGGACCGCTTTACGCTTCTTCAAACCCTGAGTATCTCAGTGCCAGTGATGTGTTTCCATGCTCTGTGTAC
GTGCCGGACGAGTGGGAGGTGTCTCGAGAGAAGATCACCCTCCTTCGAGAGCTGGGGCAGGGCTCCTTCG
GCATGGTGTATGAGGGCAATGCCAGGGACATCATCAAGGGTGAGGCAGAGACCCGCGTGGCGGTGAAGAC
GGTCAACGAGTCAGCCAGTCTCCGAGAGCGGATTGAGTTCCTCAATGAGGCCTCGGTCATGAAGGGCTTC
ACCTGCCATCACGTGGTGCGCCTCCTGGGAGTGGTGTCCAAGGGCCAGCCCACGCTGGTGGTGATGGAGC
TGATGGCTCACGGAGACCTGAAGAGCTACCTCCGTTCTCTGCGGCCAGAGGCTGAGAATAATCCTGGCCG
CCCTCCCCCTACCCTTCAAGAGATGATTCAGATGGCGGCAGAGATTGCTGACGGGATGGCCTACCTGAAC
GCCAAGAAGTTTGTGCATCGGGACCTGGCAGCGAGAAACTGCATGGTCGCCCATGATTTTACTGTCAAAA
TTGGAGACTTTGGAATGACCAGAGACATCTATGAAACGGATTACTACCGGAAAGGGGGCAAGGGTCTGCT
CCCTGTACGGTGGATGGCACCGGAGTCCCTGAAGGATGGGGTCTTCACCACTTCTTCTGACATGTGGTCC
TTTGGCGTGGTCCTTTGGGAAATCACCAGCTTGGCAGAACAGCCTTACCAAGGCCTGTCTAATGAACAGG
TGTTGAAATTTGTCATGGATGGAGGGTATCTGGATCAACCCGACAACTGTCCAGAGAGAGTCACTGACCT
CATGCGCATGTGCTGGCAATTCAACCCCAAGATGAGGCCAACCTTCCTGGAGATTGTCAACCTGCTCAAG
GACGACCTGCACCCCAGCTTTCCAGAGGTGTCGTTCTTCCACAGCGAGGAGAACAAGGCTCCCGAGAGTG
AGGAGCTGGAGATGGAGTTTGAGGACATGGAGAATGTGCCCCTGGACCGTTCCTCGCACTGTCAGAGGGA
GGAGGCGGGGGGCCGGGATGGAGGGTCCTCGCTGGGTTTCAAGCGGAGCTACGAGGAACACATCCCTTAC
ACACACATGAACGGAGGCAAGAAAAACGGGCGGATTCTGACCTTGCCTCGGTCCAATCCTTCCTAAGTCG
AGGGATCTTCCATACCTACCAGTTCTGCGCCTGCAGGTCGCGGCCGCGACTCTAGAGGATCTTTGTGAAG
GAACCTTACTTCTGTGGTGTGACATAATTGGACAAACTACCTACAGAGATTTAAAGCTCTAAGGTAAATA
TAAAATTTTTAAGTGTATAATGTGTTAAACTACTGATTCTAATTGTTTGTGTATTTTAGATTCCAACCTA
TGGAACTGATGAATGGGAGCAGTGGTGGAATGCCTTTAATGAGGAAAACCTGTTTTGCTCAGAAGAAATG
CCATCTAGTGATGATGAGGCTACTGCTGACTCTCAACATTCTACTCCTCCAAAAAAGAAGAGAAAGGTAG
AAGACCCCAAGGACTTTCCTTCAGAATTGCTAAGTTTTTTGAGTCATGCTGTGTTTAGTAATAGAACTCT
TGCTTGCTTTGCTATTTACACCACAAAGGAAAAAGCTGCACTGCTATACAAGAAAATTATGGAAAAATAT
TTGATGTATAGTGCCTTGACTAGAGATCATAATCAGCCATACCACATTTGTAGAGGTTTTACTTGCTTTA
AAAAACCTCCCACACCTCCCCCTGAACCTGAAACATAAAATGAATGCAATTGTTGTTGTTAACTTGTTTA
TTGCAGCTTATAATGGTTACAAATAAAGCAATAGCATCACAAATTTCACAAATAAAGCATTTTTTTCACT
GCATTCTAGTTGTGGTTTGTCCAAACTCATCAATGTATCTTATCATGTCTGGATCCCGCCATGGTATCAA
CGCCATATTTCTATTTACAGTAGGGACCTCTTCGTTGTGTAGCCTGGCCTCCGCTTACTCTGGAGAAAAA
GAAGAGAGGCATTGTAGAGGCTTCCAGAGGCAACTTGTCAAAACAGGACTGCTTCTATTTCTGTCACACT
GTCTGGCCCTGTCACAAGGTCCAGCACCTCCATACCCCCTTTAATAAGCAGTTTGGGAACGGGTGCGGGT
CTTACTCCGCCCATCCCGCCCCTAACTCCGCCCAGTTCCGCCCATTCTCCGCCCCATGGCTGACTAATTT
TTTTTATTTATGCAGAGGCCGAGGCCGCCTCGGCCTCTGAGCTATTCCAGAAGTAGTGAGGAGGCTTTTT
TGGAGGCCTAGGCTTTTGCAAAAAGCTAATTCGGCGTAATCTGCTGCTTGCAAACAAAAAAACCACCGCT
ACCAGCGGTGGTTTGTTTGCCGGATCAAGAGCTACCAACTCTTTTTCCGAAGGTAACTGGCTTCAGCAGA
GCGCAGATACCAAATACTGTCCTTCTAGTGTAGCCGTAGTTAGGCCACCACTTCAAGAACTCTGTAGCAC
CGCCTACATACCTCGCTCTGCTGAAGCCAGTTACCAGTGGCTGCTGCCAGTGGCGATAAGTCGTGTCTTA
CCGGGTTGGACTCAAGAGATAGTTACCGGATAAGGCGCAGCGGTCGGGCTGAACGGGGGGTTCGTGCACT
GCATTAATGAATCGGCCAACGCGCGGGGAGAGGCGGTTTGCGTATTGGGCGCT
Features (pLannotate 1.2.2; 23 found; start..end, strand, type, name):
      1..51      -  CDS            lacI (fragment): lac repressor; lacI; The lac repressor binds to the lac operator to inhibit transcription in E. coli. This inhibition can be relieved by adding lactose or isopropyl-β-D-thiogalactopyranoside (IPTG).
    234..822     -  rep_origin     ori: high-copy-number ColE1/pMB1/pBR322/pUC origin of replication
    993..1853    -  CDS            AmpR: β-lactamase; bla; confers resistance to ampicillin, carbenicillin, and related antibiotics
   1854..1958    -  promoter       AmpR promoter: bla
   2053..2088    +  CDS            rop (fragment): Rop protein, which maintains plasmids at low copy number; rop
   2190..2289    +  misc_feature   bom (fragment): basis of mobility region from pBR322
   2295..2362    -  CDS            lacZα (fragment): LacZα fragment of β-galactosidase; lacZ fragment
   2388..2767    +  enhancer       CMV enhancer: human cytomegalovirus immediate early enhancer
   2768..2971    +  promoter       CMV promoter: human cytomegalovirus (CMV) immediate early promoter
   2967..3000    +  LTR            5' LTR (truncated) (fragment): truncated 5' long terminal repeat (LTR) from HIV-1
   3016..3034    +  promoter       T7 promoter: promoter for bacteriophage T7 RNA polymerase
   3058..7203    +  CDS            INSR: INSR_HUMAN - Experimental evidence at protein level: Swiss-Prot protein existence level 1. Receptor tyrosine kinase which mediates the pleiotropic actions of insulin. Binding of insulin leads to phosphorylation of several intracellular substrates, including, insulin receptor substrates (IRS1, 2, 3, 4), SHC, GAB1, CBL and other signaling intermediates. Each of these phosphorylated proteins serve as docking proteins for other signaling proteins that contain Src-homology-2 domains (SH2 domain) that specifically recognize different phosphotyrosine residues, including the p85 regulatory subunit of
   7268..7342    +  CDS            small t antigen (fragment): SV40 (simian virus 40) small t antigen
   7344..7409    +  intron         small t intron: SV40 (simian virus 40) small t antigen intron
   7539..7559    +  CDS            SV40 NLS: nuclear localization signal of SV40 (simian virus 40) large T antigen
   7566..7700    +  CDS            LT_POVHA (fragment): Protein inferred from homology: Swiss-Prot protein existence level 3. Isoform large T antigen is a key early protein essential for both driving viral replication and inducing cellular transformation. Plays a role in viral genome replication by driving entry of quiescent cells into the cell cycle and by autoregulating the synthesis of viral early mRNA. Displays highly oncogenic activities by corrupting the host cellular checkpoint mechanisms that guard cell division and the transcription, replication, and repair of DNA. Participates in the modulation of cellular gene expression preceeding viral
   7725..7808    +  CDS            large T antigen (fragment): large T antigen from SV40 (simian virus 40)
   7831..7965    +  polyA_signal   SV40 poly(A) signal: SV40 polyadenylation signal
   7960..8022    -  CDS            VP2_POVMA (fragment): Experimental evidence at protein level: Swiss-Prot protein existence level 1. [Isoform VP3]: structural protein that resides within the core of the capsid surrounded by 72 VP1 pentamers. Following virus endocytosis and trafficking to the endoplasmic reticulum, VP2 and VP3 form oligomers and integrate into the endoplasmic reticulum membrane. Heterooligomer VP2-VP3 may create a viroporin for transporting the viral genome across the endoplasmic reticulum membrane to the cytoplasm. Nuclear entry of the viral DNA involves the selective exposure and importin recognition of VP2 or Vp3 nuclear localiz
   8094..8192    -  CDS            VP1_POVMP (fragment): Experimental evidence at protein level: Swiss-Prot protein existence level 1. Forms an icosahedral capsid with a T=7 symmetry and a 40 nm diameter. The capsid is composed of 72 pentamers linked to each other by disulfide bonds and associated with VP2 or VP3 proteins. Interacts with terminal alpha(2,3)-linked sialic acids on the cell surface to provide virion attachment to target cell. This attachment induces virion internalization predominantly through caveolin-mediated endocytosis. Once attached, the virion is internalized by caveolin- mediated endocytosis and traffics to the endoplasmic reti
   8203..8338    +  rep_origin     SV40 ori: SV40 origin of replication
   8364..8679    +  rep_origin     ori (fragment): high-copy-number ColE1/pMB1/pBR322/pUC origin of replication
   8679..8732    -  CDS            lacI (fragment): lac repressor; lacI; The lac repressor binds to the lac operator to inhibit transcription in E. coli. This inhibition can be relieved by adding lactose or isopropyl-β-D-thiogalactopyranoside (IPTG).
