[The description below was written by a language model from this plasmid's Addgene catalogue record and pLannotate feature annotations shown in this document.]
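Description:
HIR WT is a mammalian expression plasmid carrying the wild-type human insulin receptor (INSR) cDNA in the pRT3 backbone. The catalogue lists a backbone of about 3 kb and an insert of about 4.6 kb cloned as a SalI fragment. The sequenced record is somewhat larger, at roughly 8.7 kb. In bacteria the plasmid replicates from a high-copy ColE1/pUC-type origin and is selected with ampicillin through the β-lactamase gene and its own promoter. The short matches to lacI, lacZα, rop, bom and a second partial origin appear to be remnants of pBR322/pUC-derived vector sequence rather than functional elements.

The expression cassette uses the human cytomegalovirus immediate early enhancer and promoter, followed by a T7 promoter just upstream of the insert. A brief match to a truncated HIV-1 LTR at the promoter junction is probably an annotation artefact. The full-length INSR coding sequence, about 4.1 kb, encodes the receptor tyrosine kinase that mediates insulin signalling. No epitope tag or reporter is annotated. Downstream lies a typical SV40 processing region containing the small t antigen intron and the SV40 polyadenylation signal. The small t, large T, NLS and capsid protein fragments annotated there reflect this SV40-derived DNA, not intended coding payloads. An SV40 origin is also present, which would allow episomal amplification in cells expressing large T antigen. No mammalian selection marker is annotated, so the plasmid seems best suited to transient transfection.

The associated publication examined the need for receptor kinase activity and phosphorylation of tyrosines 1162 and 1163 in insulin-stimulated prolactin gene expression. This suggests the construct supplied the wild-type receptor for comparison with mutant receptors.
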