Addgene plasmid #24049: HIR WT
Depositing lab: Frederick Stanley. Depositing organization: NYU Grossman School of Medicine. Publication: Insulin receptor tyrosine kinase activity and phosphorylation of tyrosines 1162 and 1163 are required for insulin-increased prolactin gene expression. Jacob KK, Whittaker J, Stanley FM. Mol Cell Endocrinol. 2002 Jan 15. 186(1):7-16. 10.1016/S0303-7207(01)00674-8 PubMed 11850117.
Backbone
  Vector backbone: pRT3
  Backbone size w/o insert (bp): 3000
  Vector type: Mammalian Expression
Growth in bacteria
  Bacterial resistance: Ampicillin, 100 μg/mL
  Growth temperature: 37°C
  Growth strain: DH5alpha
  Copy number: High Copy
Gene/Insert
  Gene/Insert name: Insulin Receptor
  Species: H. sapiens (human)
  Insert size (bp): 4600
  Entrez Gene: INSR (a.k.a. CD220, HHF5)
  Cloning method: Restriction Enzyme; 5′ cloning site SalI (unknown if destroyed); 3′ cloning site SalI (unknown if destroyed)
  Sequencing primers: 5′ CMV-F
Terms and licenses: Academic/Nonprofit Terms; Industry Terms: Not Available to Industry
How to cite: HIR WT was a gift from Frederick Stanley (Addgene plasmid # 24049 ; http://n2t.net/addgene:24049 ; RRID:Addgene_24049)
