>Addgene plasmid #24049 | HIR WT | addgene partial sequence | sequence record 46722 | CMV-F 5'-CGCAAATGGGCGGTAGGCGTG-3'
CCACTGCTTACTGGCTTATCGAAATTAATACGACTCACTATAGGGAGACCCAAGCTTCCTTAAGGACATG
GGCACCGGGGGCCGGCGGGGGGCGGCGGCCGCGCCGCTGCTGGTGGCGGTGGCCGCGCTGCTACTGGGCG
CCGCGGGCCACCTGTACCCCGGAGAGGTGTGTCCCGGCATGGATATCCGGAACAACCTCACTAGGTTGCA
TGAGCTGGAGAATTGCTCTGTCATCGAAGGACACTTGCAGATACTCTTGATGTTCAAAACGAGGCCCGAA
GATTTCCGAGACCTCAGTTTCCCCAAACTCATCATGATCACTGATTACTTGCTGCTCTTCCGGGTCTATG
GGCTCGAGAGCCTGAAGGACCTGTTCCCCAACCTCACGGTCATCCGGGGATCACGACTGTTCTTTAACTA
CGCGCTGGTCATCTTCGAGATGGTTCACCTCAAGGAACTCGGCCTCTACAACCTGATGAACATCACCCGG
GGTTCTGTCCGCATCGAGAAGAACAATGAGCTCTGTTACTTGGCCACTATCGACTGGTCCCGTATCCTGG
ATTCCGTGGAGGATAATTACATCGTGTTGAACAAAGATGACAACGAGGAGTGTGGAGACATCTGTCCGGG
TACCGCGAAGGGCAAGACCAACTGCCCCGCCACCGTCATCAACGGGCAGTTTGTCGAACGATGTTGGACT
CATAGTCACTGCCAGAAAGTTTGCCCGACCATCTGTAAGTCACACGGCTGCACCGCCGAAGGCCTCTGTT
GCCACAGCGAGTGCCTGGGCAACTGTTCTCAGCCCGACGACCCCACCAAGTGCGTGGCCTGCCGCAACTT
CTACCTGGACGGCAGGTGTGTGGAGACCTGCCCGCCCCCGTACTACCACTTCCAGGACTGGCGCTGTGTG
AACT
