>Addgene plasmid #24049 | HIR WT | addgene partial sequence | sequence record 152694 | hINSR-F 5'-acgcttcttcaaaccctgag-3'
ATGCTCTGTGTACGTGCCGGACGAGTGGGAGGTGTCTCGAGAGAAGATCACCCTCCTTCGAGAGCTGGGG
CAGGGCTCCTTCGGCATGGTGTATGAGGGCAATGCCAGGGACATCATCAAGGGTGAGGCAGAGACCCGCG
TGGCGGTGAAGACGGTCAACGAGTCAGCCAGTCTCCGAGAGCGGATTGAGTTCCTCAATGAGGCCTCGGT
CATGAAGGGCTTCACCTGCCATCACGTGGTGCGCCTCCTGGGAGTGGTGTCCAAGGGCCAGCCCACGCTG
GTGGTGATGGAGCTGATGGCTCACGGAGACCTGAAGAGCTACCTCCGTTCTCTGCGGCCAGAGGCTGAGA
ATAATCCTGGCCGCCCTCCCCCTACCCTTCAAGAGATGATTCAGATGGCGGCAGAGATTGCTGACGGGAT
GGCCTACCTGAACGCCAAGAAGTTTGTGCATCGGGACCTGGCAGCGAGAAACTGCATGGTCGCCCATGAT
TTTACTGTCAAAATTGGAGACTTTGGAATGACCAGAGACATCTATGAAACGGATTACTACCGGAAAGGGG
GCAAGGGTCTGCTCCCTGTACGGTGGATGGCACCGGAGTCCCTGAAGGATGGGGTCTTCACCACTTCTTC
TGACATGTGGTCCTTTGGCGTGGTCCTTTGGGAAATCACCAGCTTGGCAGAACAGCCTTACCAAGGCCTG
TCTAATGAACAGGTGTTGAAATTTGTCATGGATGGAGGGTATCTGGATCAACCCGACAACTGTCCAGAGA
GAGTCACTGACCTCATGCGCATGTGCTGGCAATTCAACCCCAAGATGAGGCCAACCTTCCT
